Addgene plasmid #59245: pLV-Enh eGFP Reporter-muKC2-X21
Purpose: Lentiviral GFP reporter for testing enhancer activity in different cell types. Insert is an enhancer identified in the exonic region of the keratin type II cluster.
Depositing lab: Benjamin Yu. Depositing organization: University of California, San Diego (UCSD).
Backbone
  Vector backbone: Brachyury-eGFP
  Backbone size w/o insert (bp): 7967
  Total vector size (bp): 8492
  Modifications to backbone: Original vector is Brachyury-eGFP (Kita-Matsuo et al. 2009) with the Brachyury promoter cloned out and replaced with the minimal Hsp68 promoter from the Hsp68-lacZ-Gateway plasmid (Pennacchio et al. 2006)
  Vector type: Lentiviral
Growth in bacteria
  Bacterial resistance: Ampicillin, 100 μg/mL
  Growth temperature: 37°C
  Growth strain: Stbl3
  Copy number: High Copy
Gene/Insert
  Gene/Insert name: Krt75-ex9 (alt name: mm9 chr15:101395160-101395692)
  Species: M. musculus (mouse)
  Insert size (bp): 525
  Promoter: Mu Hsp68 minimal promoter
  Cloning method: Gateway Cloning
  Sequencing primers: 5′ GAATGGGTTTAGCCAGGATACC; 3′ CCAGCAGAGGTGGAGGC
Terms and licenses: Academic/Nonprofit Terms; Industry Terms: Not Available to Industry
Depositor comments: Please note that the final plasmid sequence is post-Gateway recombination. The plasmid contains attB sites (not attR sites as the map implies).
How to cite: pLV-Enh eGFP Reporter-muKC2-X21 was a gift from Benjamin Yu (Addgene plasmid # 59245 ; http://n2t.net/addgene:59245 ; RRID:Addgene_59245)
