[The description below was written by a language model from this plasmid's Addgene catalogue record.]
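Description:
pLV-Enh eGFP Reporter-muKC2-X21 is a lentiviral enhancer-reporter plasmid of about 8.5 kb, built on the Brachyury-eGFP lentiviral backbone. In the parental reporter vector the Brachyury promoter was removed and replaced with the mouse Hsp68 minimal promoter, taken from an Hsp68-lacZ Gateway plasmid. The plasmid is maintained in bacteria at high copy under ampicillin selection. It is grown in a recombination-deficient strain, as is common for lentiviral vectors whose repeated LTR sequences can be unstable. No feature table accompanies the record, so the specific lentiviral elements, the bacterial origin and any mammalian selection marker are not stated.

The payload is a 525 bp mouse genomic fragment named Krt75-ex9, defined by mm9 coordinates on chromosome 15. It is a candidate enhancer that lies within exonic sequence of the keratin type II gene cluster. The fragment was inserted by Gateway recombination, so the final plasmid carries attB sites flanking the insert, not the attR sites that the depositor notes the map implies. The design relies on the low basal activity typical of a minimal promoter: the Hsp68 promoter alone should drive little eGFP expression, so fluorescence reports whether the linked fragment can stimulate transcription in a given cellular context. Lentiviral delivery allows the reporter to be integrated into a wide range of cells. The stated purpose of the construct is to compare the activity of this keratin cluster enhancer across different cell types.
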