>Addgene plasmid #59245 | pLV-Enh eGFP Reporter-muKC2-X21 | depositor partial sequence | sequence record 93530 | pLV-Enh eGFP Reporter-muKC2-X21 sequence 554 bps
NTGGAGTTAAGGTGCTGCATATGATTTTATTTTGACTGATAGTGACCTGTTCGTTGCAACAAATTGATGA
GCAATGCTTTTTTATAATGCCAACTTTGTACAAAAAAGCAGGCTTTGAATGGGTTTAGCCAGGATACCAG
GATCCCTGGCTGCTGGGAAGGGTGCTATTGTGAAGAGGATATGAGAGATGGGCCCCAGGCATCCAGTTAT
AAGTGTAAAGAGGCATCGGAGCAGTGGCAAGGGAGACTGCCTGCTGGCCACCTCAGTGCTTGTAACTCTT
TCTGGATGATGTGCTGGAGACAAACTTGATGCTGGAGCCACTGCCCACTGGGCCCCGGCTGCTGGTGGTG
GTAAAGCCAGAGCCTCCCAGACCTGTGCCCAGGCTGTGCCCACCACTGGTCGTGAAGGAGTAGCCACTGT
TCCCACCAAGACCCAGGCTTCCACCTCCAATGTTGGCACCACCGCCATAGCCACTGGAAACCGTAGAAGT
GACCACAGCTGTGGGGAAGAGGAGACAGGATCAGAATTGCAGGCAGGAGAGAAGGAAGGTGCCT
