>Addgene plasmid #59245 | pLV-Enh eGFP Reporter-muKC2-X21 | addgene partial sequence | sequence record 100447 | pRRL5primeMCS-F 5'-tgaacggatctcgacggtat-3'
GGCTTTGAATGGGTTTAGCCAGGATACCAGGATCCCTGGCTGCTGGGAAGGGTGCTATTGTGAAGAGGAT
ATGAGAGATGGGCCCCAGGCATCCAGTTATAAGTGTAAAGAGGCATCGGAGCAGTGGCAAGGGAGACTGC
CTGCTGGCCACCTCAGTGCTTGTAACTCTTTCTGGATGATGTGCTGGAGACAAACTTGATGCTGGAGCCA
CTGCCCACTGGGCCCCGGCTGCTGGTGGTGGTAAAGCCAGAGCCTCCCAGACCTGTGCCCAGGCTGTGCC
CACCACTGGTCGTGAAGGAGTAGCCACTGTTCCCACCAAGACCCAGGCTTCCACCTCCAATGTTGGCACC
ACCGCCATAGCCACTGGAAACCGTAGAAGTGACCACAGCTGTGGGGAAGAGGAGACAGGATCAGAATTGC
AGGCAGGAGAGAAGGAAGGTGCCTGTGTCCTGGAGCGTCTATGGTCACAGACAGATGCTGGCCGTCCTAA
TTCCTGCTTGTGCTGTGAGATCCTGCCTCCACCTCTGCTGGAACCCAGCTTTCTTGTACAAAGTGGTGAT
GCCCGGGGGATCCCCGGGTACCGAGCTCCAGGAACATCCAAACTGAGCAGCCGGGGTCCCCCCCACCCCC
CACCCCGCCCCTCCCGG
